Addgene plasmid #111427: pV1090
Purpose: gRNA entry plasmid for cloning guides - contains stuffer with BsmBI sites - integrates at RPS1 (Part of Duet system)
Depositing lab: Gerald Fink. Depositing organization: Whitehead Institute for Biomedical Research. Publication: A CRISPR system permits genetic engineering of essential genes and gene families. Vyas VK, Barrasa MI, Fink GR. Sci Adv. 2015;1(3):e1500248. 10.1126/sciadv.1500248 PubMed 25977940.
Backbone
  Vector backbone: pV1010
  Backbone manufacturer: Valmik Vyas
  Vector type: Yeast Expression, CRISPR
  Selectable markers: clonNAT
Growth in bacteria
  Bacterial resistance: Ampicillin, 100 μg/mL
  Growth temperature: 37°C
  Growth strain: DH5alpha
  Copy number: High Copy
Gene/Insert
  Gene/Insert name: sgRNA-BsmBI stuffer
  gRNA/shRNA sequence: sgRNA-BsmBI stuffer
  Species: Synthetic
  Cloning method: Gibson Cloning
Terms and licenses: Academic/Nonprofit Terms; Industry Terms: Not Available to Industry
How to cite: pV1090 was a gift from Gerald Fink (Addgene plasmid # 111427 ; http://n2t.net/addgene:111427 ; RRID:Addgene_111427)
