[The description below was written by a language model from this plasmid's Addgene catalogue record and pLannotate feature annotations shown in this document.]
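Description:
pV1090 is a guide RNA entry plasmid from the "Duet" CRISPR system, listed as a yeast expression/CRISPR vector built on the pV1010 backbone. It is a 7,418 nt shuttle-type construct. In E. coli it is maintained at high copy through a ColE1/pUC-type origin with ampicillin selection from the bla gene. It also carries the remnants of a phagemid cloning backbone: an f1 origin, lac promoter/operator elements, a lacZα fragment, and flanking T3 and T7 promoters. No yeast replication origin is annotated, which fits the stated design: the plasmid integrates into the host genome at the RPS1 locus rather than replicating autonomously. Transformants are selected with clonNAT (nourseothricin). This matches the annotated sat-1 streptothricin acetyltransferase coding sequence, which detoxifies this class of antibiotic by acetylation.

The payload is a synthetic sgRNA cassette in which the position of the 20-nt guide is occupied by a stuffer bearing BsmBI sites, placed with a Streptococcus pyogenes Cas9 gRNA scaffold. BsmBI is a type IIS enzyme that cuts outside its recognition site, so digestion removes the stuffer and leaves defined overhangs for ligating annealed guide oligonucleotides directly upstream of the scaffold. The promoter driving the sgRNA is not named in the record or the feature table. The promoter for the resistance marker and the RPS1 homology sequences are also unannotated. Two tRNA-like hits and a short copia promoter fragment are automated matches within unannotated regions, and their role is not stated. No Cas9 coding sequence is annotated, consistent with this being the guide-bearing half of a two-plasmid system. It is used to clone custom guides for genome engineering, including of essential genes and gene families.
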