Features (pLannotate 1.2.2; 16 found; start..end, strand, type, name):
      6..434     +  rep_origin     f1 ori (sequence partly withheld): f1 bacteriophage origin of replication; arrow indicates direction of (+) strand synthesis
    487..591     +  promoter       AmpR promoter: bla
    592..1452    +  CDS            AmpR: β-lactamase; bla; confers resistance to ampicillin, carbenicillin, and related antibiotics
   1623..2211    +  rep_origin     ori: high-copy-number ColE1/pMB1/pBR322/pUC origin of replication
   2394..2486    +  CDS            lacI (fragment): lac repressor; lacI; The lac repressor binds to the lac operator to inhibit transcription in E. coli. This inhibition can be relieved by adding lactose or isopropyl-β-D-thiogalactopyranoside (IPTG).
   2499..2520    +  protein_bind   CAP binding site: CAP binding activates transcription in the presence of cAMP. E. coli catabolite activator protein
   2535..2565    +  promoter       lac promoter: promoter for the E. coli lac operon
   2573..2589    +  protein_bind   lac operator: The lac repressor binds to the lac operator to inhibit transcription in E. coli. This inhibition can be relieved by adding lactose or isopropyl-β-D-thiogalactopyranoside (IPTG). lac repressor encoded by lacI
   2634..2652    +  promoter       T3 promoter: promoter for bacteriophage T3 RNA polymerase
   3293..3309    +  promoter       copia promoter (fragment): strong promoter from the Drosophila transposable element copia (Sinclair et al., 1986)
   3368..3889    -  CDS            sat-1: STA_ECOLX - Protein inferred from homology: Swiss-Prot protein existence level 3. Involved in resistance to streptothricin, a broad-spectrum antibiotic produced by streptomycetes (PubMed:1850404). Detoxifies streptothricin via acetylation of the beta amino group of the first beta-lysyl moiety of streptothricin (By similarity). From Escherichia coli.
   5197..5284    -  ncRNA          tRNA: Accession: RF00005 - tRNA
   5293..5365    -  ncRNA          tRNA: Accession: RF00005 - tRNA
   6114..6189    +  misc_RNA       gRNA scaffold: guide RNA scaffold for the Streptococcus pyogenes CRISPR/Cas9 system
   7238..7256    -  promoter       T7 promoter: promoter for bacteriophage T7 RNA polymerase
   7264..1       +  CDS            lacZα (fragment) (across the origin): LacZα fragment of β-galactosidase; lacZ fragment
>Addgene plasmid #111427 | pV1090 | addgene full sequence | sequence record 212460 | Addgene NGS Result
ATGGG
[124 nt withheld, positions 6-129]
C
[91 nt withheld, positions 131-221]
A
[49 nt withheld, positions 223-271]
CCTTTGACGTTGGAGTCCACGTTCTTT
[37 nt withheld, positions 299-335]
ACCCTATCTCGGTCTATTCTTTTGATTTATAAGGGATTTTGCCGATTTCGGCCTATTGGTTAAAAAATGA
GCTGATTTAACAAAAATTTAACGCGAATTTTAACAAAATATTAACGCTTACAATTTAGGTGGCACTTTTC
GGGGAAATGTGCGCGGAACCCCTATTTGTTTATTTTTCTAAATACATTCAAATATGTATCCGCTCATGAG
ACAATAACCCTGATAAATGCTTCAATAATATTGAAAAAGGAAGAGTATGAGTATTCAACATTTCCGTGTC
GCCCTTATTCCCTTTTTTGCGGCATTTTGCCTTCCTGTTTTTGCTCACCCAGAAACGCTGGTGAAAGTAA
AAGATGCTGAAGATCAGTTGGGTGCACGAGTGGGTTACATCAAACTGGATCTCAACAGCGGTAAGATCCT
TGAGAGTTTTCGCCCCGAAGAACGTTTTCCAATGATGAGCACTTTTAAAGTTCTGCTATGTGGCGCGGTA
TTATCCCGTATTGACGCCGGGCAAGAGCAACTCGGTCGCCGCATACACTATTCTCAGAATGACTTGGTTG
AGTACTCACCAGTCACAGAAAAGCATCTTACGGATGGCATGACAGTAAGAGAATTATGCAGTGCTGCCAT
AACCATGAGTGATAACACTGCGGCCAACTTACTTCTGACAACGATCGGAGGACCGAAGGAGCTAACCGCT
TTTTTGCACAACATGGGGGATCATGTAACTCGCCTTGATCGTTGGGAACCGGAGCTGAATGAAGCCATAC
CAAACGACGAGCGTGACACCACGATGCCTGTAGCAATGGCAACAACGTTGCGCAAACTATTAACTGGCGA
ACTACTTACTCTAGCTTCCCGGCAACAATTAATAGACTGGATGGAGGCGGATAAAGTTGCAGGACCACTT
CTGCGCTCGGCCCTTCCGGCTGGCTGGTTTATTGCTGATAAATCTGGAGCCGGTGAGCGTGGGTCTCGCG
GTATCATTGCAGCACTGGGGCCAGATGGTAAGCCCTCCCGTATCGTAGTTATCTACACGACGGGGAGTCA
GGCAACTATGGATGAACGAAATAGACAGATCGCTGAGATAGGTGCCTCACTGATTAAGCATTGGTAACTG
TCAGACCAAGTTTACTCATATATACTTTAGATTGATTTAAAACTTCATTTTTAATTTAAAAGGATCTAGG
TGAAGATCCTTTTTGATAATCTCATGACCAAAATCCCTTAACGTGAGTTTTCGTTCCACTGAGCGTCAGA
CCCCGTAGAAAAGATCAAAGGATCTTCTTGAGATCCTTTTTTTCTGCGCGTAATCTGCTGCTTGCAAACA
AAAAAACCACCGCTACCAGCGGTGGTTTGTTTGCCGGATCAAGAGCTACCAACTCTTTTTCCGAAGGTAA
CTGGCTTCAGCAGAGCGCAGATACCAAATACTGTTCTTCTAGTGTAGCCGTAGTTAGGCCACCACTTCAA
GAACTCTGTAGCACCGCCTACATACCTCGCTCTGCTAATCCTGTTACCAGTGGCTGCTGCCAGTGGCGAT
AAGTCGTGTCTTACCGGGTTGGACTCAAGACGATAGTTACCGGATAAGGCGCAGCGGTCGGGCTGAACGG
GGGGTTCGTGCACACAGCCCAGCTTGGAGCGAACGACCTACACCGAACTGAGATACCTACAGCGTGAGCT
ATGAGAAAGCGCCACGCTTCCCGAAGGGAGAAAGGCGGACAGGTATCCGGTAAGCGGCAGGGTCGGAACA
GGAGAGCGCACGAGGGAGCTTCCAGGGGGAAACGCCTGGTATCTTTATAGTCCTGTCGGGTTTCGCCACC
TCTGACTTGAGCGTCGATTTTTGTGATGCTCGTCAGGGGGGCGGAGCCTATGGAAAAACGCCAGCAACGC
GGCCTTTTTACGGTTCCTGGCCTTTTGCTGGCCTTTTGCTCACATGTTCTTTCCTGCGTTATCCCCTGAT
TCTGTGGATAACCGTATTACCGCCTTTGAGTGAGCTGATACCGCTCGCCGCAGCCGAACGACCGAGCGCA
GCGAGTCAGTGAGCGAGGAAGCGGAAGAGCGCCCAATACGCAAACCGCCTCTCCCCGCGCGTTGGCCGAT
TCATTAATGCAGCTGGCACGACAGGTTTCCCGACTGGAAAGCGGGCAGTGAGCGCAACGCAATTAATGTG
AGTTAGCTCACTCATTAGGCACCCCAGGCTTTACACTTTATGCTCCCGGCTCGTATGTTGTGTGGAATTG
TGAGCGGATAACAATTTCACACAGGAAACAGCTATGACCATGATTACGCCAAGCGCGCAATTAACCCTCA
CTAAAGGGAACAAAAGCTGGGTACCTGGTTGTTAAGTCAGTAGATGATTTGTTGTTGTCGTTTGATTTTG
TTACAGCGTAACCAGTGCGTTTTGTTTGTTTCCACATCATACACTTCACTGAAACTAAATAAGTTTGTTT
ACATTTTGAGACTTCAGGTACGACCCAGGGTTGCGACAAAGTTTAGGTAGTTTGTCGTCTGAATGTCGCA
ACAAAATAGGGCTGTAGCCCTAGTCATGTGATGTGAATTAACAGAACAAGAAGAACTGCTGGTGCGCAAA
AAGATTATGTGTATTTTATGTGCGTTGTTATCCTGCACACTAAAATTGAGCAGTGTACACACACACATCT
TGGGCTGTATTTTTATTCTTGTTTTTCTGGTGTTCTCTCACTGTTAAGCTCTAAGTGAATTTGTGTGTGC
TGTAATAGTGTGTGTGTTCCAAGTCCCAGCTCTCACAGATACTCACGCACGCCCATACTACTGAAAATTT
CCTGACTTTCTGTATCTAAAAATTTTTTACTAGGAATTTTTTTCTTTTACGTTTTTCACTTGTTTCATAT
AATCACCAACTCAAGTACAACAGATCTGGACCACCTTTGATTGTAAATAGTAATAATTACCACCCTTATC
TAATTATTTATTTAACTTATTTATTTATTTATTATACATATATACAAATCTAATAAAGTGAAAATCTCCC
CCTTCACACTTCACATATGTTAGGCGTCATCCTGTGCTCCCGAGAACCAGTACCAGTACATCGCTGTTTC
GTTCGAGACTTGAGGTCTAGTTTTATACGTGAAGAGGTCAATGCCGCCGAGAGTAAAGCCACATTTTGCG
TACAAATTGCAGGCAGGTACATTGTTCGTTTGTGTCTCTAATCGTATGCCAAGGAGCTGTCTGCTTAGTG
CCCACTTTTTCGCAAATTCGATGAGACTGTGCGCGACTCCTTTGCCTCGGTGCGTGTGCGACACAACAAT
GTGTTCGATAGAGGCTAGATCGTTCCATGTTGAGTTGAGTTCAATCTTCCCGACAAGCTCTTGGTCGATG
AATGCGCCATAGCAAGCAGAGTCTTCATCAGAGTCATCATCTGAGATGTAATCCTTCCGGTAGGGGCTCA
CACTTCTGGTAGATAGTTCAAAGCCTTGGTCGGATAGGTGCACATCGAACACTTCACGAACAATGAAATG
GTTCTCAGCATCCAATGTTTCCGCCACCTGCTCAGGGATCACCGAAATTTTCATATGAGAACCGTTATCG
ATAACTAAAGCAGCAACTTCTTCTATAAAAATGGGTTAGTATGACAGTCATTTAAATAAGGAATTTTTCA
GTTGGCTTGGTTTCAATTCAATGTTCGTTTTTTTTTTTCTTGCTGTGTTTGTGTTTGTGTTGTTTATAGT
TGTGTGCACTGATCGTCGAAAAAAAAAATTCATAGTGAGCCGGGAAATCTGTATAGCCCAGATAACAACA
CAAGTCCAAACTAGAAACTCGTCAAACACCAAAAGCAATGTTGAATCAATTGCCTTGCACAAGTACACGT
AGGAAAACATAAAACATTGCAATTTTGAATATTGAGCCTTTTGTCGTAACATTGATTGATAGGATTACTC
ACCGAATGGTTTTGAAACCACTGCCGACAGATCAATCAATCAATCAAAAAACGTGAACTTTGAAAAAGGG
GAAGAACAGATACATTGAAGTTAGCCATTTCCACTGATCGTCACAACATATCTGATAAATTACTTTCAAA
ATTATAAGCTGATGTGTGTGTATTATTAATGTGACAGTAACATCCCAAACGAGAAATATTATCTCGACAA
CAAAAAAGTTTGATCTGAATTGAAAATGAAGTTTTCCCACCCTACCCATTTGTCATATTGAAACCAATCA
ACTGATTAATCAATCAATTAGAATTGAAGCTAAACTAAAACATACCACCGTCCATTTTGAATGATTATAT
TTTTTTAATATTAATATCGAGATAATGTTTCTAAGAAAGAAAGAAAACCAGGAGTGAAAATTAGAAAAGG
AAAGGAAAGAAAAAAAGAAAAATCTGAAAATATATAAAAAAAAATTGTTTCGTTGGCAATAAATCTTGGT
GAGAACAGCGACCGAAAGCAAATAAGAACAAAATATGAGTGTATTACGTTGAACAACTAATTAACGTGTG
TGTATGGATCTTTTTTTCTTTTTTCTCTTTAACCGACTATAAACAACAAACATTTTTGGGCAGTGCACAC
ACTACTTAATATACACAGCATAAATTACACGATTAGAAACAAATTAGCTTATTAAAATAACCTAATCAAA
CCGAATATTTTATGGTATTATGAGTAAACTATATAATATAAATAGCACACACCCACAACAACAACAAAGG
AAAACTAAAAGGTTTTTTCTTTTTGAAAAGATCGTTTTCTTTATTATTCTCTAGTTTTGACGGCGGCCGC
AGTGATTAGACTTAGTCCGTTCAAATCAAGCACAACTCTGTTCATTGTTTCAACAAGAATTAATTCAAAA
ACAGGTTCGGTGCATAATTTGCAAAAAAATATTGCAGCTTCTGTGGCTCGAACACAGTACCTCCAGATTT
CAGGTTTGAAATACTTCAGTCTGACGCTCTCCCAGATGAGCTAAAGCTGCAATAAGAAAACCCACGCCGG
GATTCGAACCCGGAATCCTTTGATTAGAAGTCAAAAGCGATAACCATTTCGCCACGCAGGCCTACTTGAT
GGGTTTGTAAATGGTCTACTTTTTCAGACCTAACAGAAATTTTAATGAAAGTCATATTCTTATACAATAA
AACTGTGTCATAAAAGCAGATATTCGACTTTCGTAGATTATATAGGACCCAAGAACTAAAATTTAATGCC
ATATTATGCATTTTTAATCTGTAAAAGTGTTGTTTCCAACCTATCACAAGTACGTTCTTGTAACTTGTGT
TTGTAGGGTTGCAAATGAATCATAACAACATCTCAACAGAACATGTATAGCAAAGCTTAGTATAAAATCA
GTGTTTTGAGAGGCAATCCAAGAATGTTTACATCAAAGTTTCAATAAATATCGACCGAAACTGAAAATCT
TTTTAGGTTATTGTTCACTTTTTTGTAAATATTTAAACATTTTTTGGACCTAAAAAAATACAAACACCAA
TTACGTACCAAGAAGCATCTAATCAACTCCCAGATCACCACTATACATTTAAAAGTCATTGGTCAATAAC
TATACTCGAGTATTGCCTCATCAAAGAAACAATCAAATATTATAGATACTCACTCCATCACGTGATAATT
TCACTGGTATGGAAAAGTGGAAAATTTTATAAAAAAAAATTTGATGCCTTTGGCATAGCTGAAACTTCGG
CCCAATAGGATTGGAGAATATGTTTTCGCAGCGTTCTTACAATTAAATTGTGGTGGAAGTTCGAGACTTG
CGTAAACTATTTTTAATTTGGAGACGGAATTCCGTCTCGTTTTAGAGCTAGAAATAGCAAGTTAAAATAA
GGCTAGTCCGTTATCAACTTGAAAAAGTGGCACCGAGTCGGTGCTTTTTTTCTCGAGTTTTTTTATCGAG
TGTTTAAGGATAATGATAACTGAAGAGAAGAATTAGTTTTTTCAAGTGTATAATATAGTTTCTCTCTATT
ACCTTTTCCAATAATAGCATTTTAAGTTTTCTATTTTATTTTGTATAAAAAACATAATGAAAAATACGTA
TAAGTAATATAAATGAGTGTGGGATTAAGTGAATACGAGATGTTGTAGTGATAATAGGGGAAACTCTTTG
GCGAAACTACAAGAGAGAGTGATGTGCTAATAATGAACGAAGAAATATGTGATTTTTGTATGAAATTTGC
AATTATTCTGATTGAATTTGGGTACTTGACATTGAATCCAGAACGACTATACAAATGTGCTACTTTGTCA
AAATATCCTTTTTGAGAATCGGCATATTTATGGCCCTGAATATCGACTACCACATTCCTTTTACAACACT
ACGTAACCTTTTGAGAAAGTACAAGTGAAAGAAGTATAGAATTCAGTGTTTAGTTTAACGTAAGTATTAC
TGTGGAACGCTTTCTTCGCGACACAAGCAACTTGTACCTGCACCCTTCACACAATTTATTTCCTAAAACT
ACTCCAGTGCGAAAACAATAGTGCTAAATATGATGATGAGAGAATTCTTAACGAACGGAGTAGGAATGTA
CATACTATCACTAGTTTCCAAATAACAAAAATAAAAAAAAAAATAACATGGAACTTGTATTGCTAAATAA
ATTACTAGATTTTATAAGCAATAAAAAGAATTTGAAAAGGATGCTTCATCACAACTAATAGTTTAGTTTC
TTTACTTCTCCCCTGTTTACTGGGTTATTTTATTTAGATTATGCTAATATAATTTTTTAATACAAGAATT
TTTATTTTTTTAATTTATGTTGCTGATTGCCCCTAAAATTTCAAATTCCTGAAATTCCCTGAGTGACTTG
AACCCAGACACACATTCACTCACTCACACAAACAAATACACAAAATTAGAGAACCTGAATTTCAGATTCT
CAAATTCCAAAACAGCAAAGCCGCGGTGGAGCTCCAATTCGCCCTATAGTGAGTCGTATTACGCGCGCTC
ACTGGCCGTCGTTTTACAACGTCGTGACTGGGAAAACCCTGGCGTTACCCAACTTAATCGCCTTGCAGCA
CATCCCCCTTTCGCCAGCTGGCGTAATAGCGAAGAGGCCCGCACCGATCGCCCTTCCCAACAGTTGCGCA
GCCTGAATGGCGA
